Addgene plasmid #171883: pStA0::SPLc45-RBSc4
Purpose: Promoter SPLc45 and RBSc4 in pStA0
Depositing lab: John Heap. Depositing organization: Imperial College London. Publication: Combinatorial assembly platform enabling engineering of genetically stable metabolic pathways in cyanobacteria. Taylor GM, Hitchcock A, Heap JT. Nucleic Acids Res. 2021 Dec 2;49(21):e123. doi: 10.1093/nar/gkab791. PubMed 34554258.
Backbone
  Vector backbone: pStA0
  Vector type: Synthetic Biology
Growth in bacteria
  Bacterial resistance: Ampicillin, 100 μg/mL
  Growth temperature: 37°C
  Growth strain: DH5alpha
  Copy number: High Copy
Gene/Insert
  Gene/Insert name: Promoter SPLc45 and RBSc4
  Species: Synthetic
  Mutation: N/A
  Cloning method: Unknown
Terms and licenses: Academic/Nonprofit Terms; Industry Terms: Not Available to Industry
Depositor comments: Please visit https://www.biorxiv.org/content/10.1101/2020.03.11.983833v1 for bioRxiv preprint.
How to cite: pStA0::SPLc45-RBSc4 was a gift from John Heap (Addgene plasmid # 171883 ; http://n2t.net/addgene:171883 ; RRID:Addgene_171883)
