[The description below was written by a language model from this plasmid's Addgene catalogue record and pLannotate feature annotations shown in this document.]
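Description:
pStA0::SPLc45-RBSc4 is a small (about 2.3 kb) synthetic-biology part plasmid in which a synthetic promoter, SPLc45, and a synthetic ribosome-binding site, RBSc4, are held together in the pStA0 backbone. It is propagated in E. coli as a high-copy plasmid through a ColE1/pMB1/pUC-type origin of replication. Selection is with ampicillin, using the β-lactamase gene expressed from its own bla promoter. These maintenance elements account for most of the plasmid.

The automated feature annotation does not recognise the promoter-RBS insert itself, which is expected for a short synthetic sequence that is absent from standard feature libraries. The annotation does identify two transcription terminators, the phage lambda t0 terminator and the E. coli rrnB T1 terminator. The rrnB T1 terminator lies on the opposite strand and spans the numbering origin. A short unannotated stretch lies between the two terminators and would be a plausible location for the insert, with the terminators insulating it from transcription coming from the rest of the backbone. The record does not confirm this placement, and it lists the cloning method as unknown.

No coding sequence, reporter or cyanobacterial replication or integration element is annotated, so the plasmid appears to serve as a storage vector for a regulatory part rather than as an expression construct in its own right. It comes from work describing a combinatorial assembly platform for building genetically stable metabolic pathways in cyanobacteria. In that context, a defined promoter-RBS combination of this kind would supply one expression-control element to be joined with genes during pathway assembly. The record gives no information on the strength of SPLc45 or RBSc4.
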