Features (pLannotate 1.2.2; 5 found; start..end, strand, type, name):
    144..248     +  promoter       AmpR promoter: bla
    249..1109    +  CDS            AmpR: β-lactamase; bla; confers resistance to ampicillin, carbenicillin, and related antibiotics
   1280..1868    +  rep_origin     ori: high-copy-number ColE1/pMB1/pBR322/pUC origin of replication
   2026..2120    +  terminator     lambda t0 terminator: transcription terminator from phage lambda
   2246..45      -  terminator     rrnB T1 terminator (across the origin): Escherichia coli rrnB; transcription terminator T1 from the E. coli rrnB gene
>Addgene plasmid #171883 | pStA0::SPLc45-RBSc4 | addgene full sequence | sequence record 354704 | Addgene NGS Result
AAAACGAAAGGCCCAGTCTTTCGACTGAGCCTTTCGTTTTATTTGATGCCCGAAAGGGCCTCGTGATACG
CCTATTTTTATAGGTTAATGTCATGATAATAATGGTTTCTTAGACGTCAGGTGGCACTTTTCGGGGAAAT
GTGCGCGGAACCCCTATTTGTTTATTTTTCTAAATACATTCAAATATGTATCCGCTCATGAGACAATAAC
CCTGATAAATGCTTCAATAATATTGAAAAAGGAAGAGTATGAGTATTCAACATTTCCGTGTCGCCCTTAT
TCCCTTTTTTGCGGCATTTTGCCTTCCTGTTTTTGCTCACCCAGAAACGCTGGTGAAAGTAAAAGATGCT
GAAGATCAGTTGGGTGCACGAGTGGGTTACATCGAACTGGATCTCAACAGCGGTAAGATCCTTGAGAGTT
TTCGCCCCGAAGAACGTTTTCCAATGATGAGCACTTTTAAAGTTCTGCTATGTGGCGCGGTATTATCCCG
TATTGACGCCGGGCAAGAGCAACTCGGTCGCCGCATACACTATTCTCAGAATGACTTGGTTGAGTACTCA
CCAGTCACAGAAAAGCATCTTACGGATGGCATGACAGTAAGAGAATTATGCAGTGCTGCCATAACCATGA
GTGATAACACTGCGGCCAACTTACTTCTGACAACGATCGGAGGACCGAAGGAGCTAACCGCTTTTTTGCA
CAACATGGGGGATCATGTAACTCGCCTTGATCGTTGGGAACCGGAGCTGAATGAAGCCATACCAAACGAC
GAGCGTGACACCACGATGCCTGTAGCAATGGCAACAACGTTGCGCAAACTATTAACTGGCGAACTACTTA
CTCTAGCTTCCCGGCAACAATTAATAGACTGGATGGAGGCGGATAAAGTTGCAGGACCACTTCTGCGCTC
GGCCCTTCCGGCTGGCTGGTTTATTGCTGATAAATCTGGAGCCGGTGAGCGTGGGTCCCGCGGTATCATT
GCAGCACTGGGGCCAGATGGTAAGCCCTCCCGTATCGTAGTTATCTACACGACGGGGAGTCAGGCAACTA
TGGATGAACGAAATAGACAGATCGCTGAGATAGGTGCCTCACTGATTAAGCATTGGTAACTGTCAGACCA
AGTTTACTCATATATACTTTAGATTGATTTAAAACTTCATTTTTAATTTAAAAGGATCTAGGTGAAGATC
CTTTTTGATAATCTCATGACCAAAATCCCTTAACGTGAGTTTTCGTTCCACTGAGCGTCAGACCCCGTAG
AAAAGATCAAAGGATCTTCTTGAGATCCTTTTTTTCTGCGCGTAATCTGCTGCTTGCAAACAAAAAAACC
ACCGCTACCAGCGGTGGTTTGTTTGCCGGATCAAGAGCTACCAACTCTTTTTCCGAAGGTAACTGGCTTC
AGCAGAGCGCAGATACCAAATACTGTTCTTCTAGTGTAGCCGTAGTTAGGCCACCACTTCAAGAACTCTG
TAGCACCGCCTACATACCTCGCTCTGCTAATCCTGTTACCAGTGGCTGCTGCCAGTGGCGATAAGTCGTG
TCTTACCGGGTTGGACTCAAGACGATAGTTACCGGATAAGGCGCAGCGGTCGGGCTGAACGGGGGGTTCG
TGCACACAGCCCAGCTTGGAGCGAACGACCTACACCGAACTGAGATACCTACAGCGTGAGCTATGAGAAA
GCGCCACGCTTCCCGAAGGGAGAAAGGCGGACAGGTATCCGGTAAGCGGCAGGGTCGGAACAGGAGAGCG
CACGAGGGAGCTTCCAGGGGGAAACGCCTGGTATCTTTATAGTCCTGTCGGGTTTCGCCACCTCTGACTT
GAGCGTCGATTTTTGTGATGCTCGTCAGGGGGGCGGAGCCTATGGAAAAACGCCAGCAACGCGGCCTTTT
TACGGTTCCTGGCCTTTTGCTGGCCTTTTGCTCACATGTTCTTTCCTGCGTTATCCCCTGATTCTGTGGA
TAACCGTATTACCGCCTTTGAGTGAGCTGATACCGCTCGCCGCAGCCGAACGACCGAGCGCCTTGGACTC
CTGTTGATAGATCCAGTAATGACCTCAGAACTCCATCTGGATTTGTTCAGAACGCTCGGTTGCCGCCGGG
CGTTTTTTATTGGTGAGAATCCAGTGTGGCTCTTCACAGCTCGCCACCTTTGACACAGCGGCCCGCTAAC
TATATAATAAACGTTATGTCAGTAAAAAAAAAGGAGGTTCGTTATGTGAAGAGCGTAAGACCTCTAGGGC
GGCGGATTTGTCCTACTCAGGAGAGCGTTCACCGACAAACAACAGAT
